Addgene plasmid #159280: AAVS1-PDL1
Purpose: Human AAVS1 targeting vector for knockin of a CAGGS promoter-driven human PDL1/CD274 (cloned between AgeI and PacI). Targeted cells will be puromycin resistant.
Depositing lab: Rudolf Jaenisch. Depositing organization: Whitehead Institute for Biomedical Research. Publication: Human T Cells Expressing a CD19 CAR-T Receptor Provide Insights into Mechanisms of Human CD19-Positive beta Cell Destruction. Ma H, Jeppesen JF, Jaenisch R. Cell Rep Med. 2020 Sep 22;1(6):100097. doi: 10.1016/j.xcrm.2020.100097. eCollection 2020 Sep 22. PubMed 33205073.
Backbone
  Vector backbone: pUC57
  Vector type: Mammalian Expression, AAV ; S1 knockin donor vector
  Selectable markers: Puromycin
Growth in bacteria
  Bacterial resistance: Ampicillin, 100 μg/mL
  Growth temperature: 30°C
  Growth strain: NEB Stable
  Copy number: High Copy
Gene/Insert
  Gene/Insert name: Human PDL1/CD274
  Species: H. sapiens (human)
  Insert size (bp): 873
  Entrez Gene: CD274 (a.k.a. ADMIO5, B7-H, B7H1, PD-L1, PDCD1L1, PDCD1LG1, PDL1, hPD-L1)
  Promoter: CAGGS
  Cloning method: Restriction Enzyme; 5′ cloning site AgeI (not destroyed); 3′ cloning site PacI (not destroyed)
  Sequencing primers: 5′ ggcggctctagagcctctgctaacc; 3′ ttggcagagggaaaaagatctcagtgg
Terms and licenses: Academic/Nonprofit Terms; Industry Terms: Not Available to Industry
How to cite: AAVS1-PDL1 was a gift from Rudolf Jaenisch (Addgene plasmid # 159280 ; http://n2t.net/addgene:159280 ; RRID:Addgene_159280)
