[The description below was written by a language model from this plasmid's Addgene catalogue record and pLannotate feature annotations shown in this document.]
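Description:
AAVS1-PDL1 is a donor plasmid for homology-directed knock-in of a human PD-L1 (CD274) expression cassette into the AAVS1 safe-harbour locus, which lies in intron 1 of the human PPP1R12C gene. It is built on a pUC57 backbone and propagated in E. coli through a high-copy ColE1/pUC-type origin with ampicillin selection from the β-lactamase gene. Although the catalogue lists "AAV" among the vector types, the feature table shows no ITRs. The AAV reference appears to relate to the AAVS1 integration site rather than to viral packaging. Scattered lac promoter/operator, lacI, lacZα, rop and bom fragments are backbone cloning remnants with no apparent role in the design.

The targeting region is flanked by left and right AAVS1 homology arms of roughly 800 bp each. Immediately after the left arm sits a splice acceptor followed by a promoterless puromycin N-acetyltransferase gene and a bGH polyadenylation signal. This is a gene-trap arrangement: puromycin resistance depends on splicing into the endogenous PPP1R12C transcript, which enriches for correctly targeted cells over random integrants. Downstream, the CAGGS promoter (CMV enhancer, chicken β-actin promoter and chimeric β-actin/β-globin intron) drives strong constitutive expression of the human CD274 coding sequence, cloned between AgeI and PacI and terminated by a rabbit β-globin polyadenylation signal. The short "HBB fragment" annotation probably reflects β-globin 3′ sequence rather than a fusion partner.

The record does not specify the nuclease used to cut the locus. The associated publication concerns CAR-T cell destruction of human β cells, suggesting use in testing whether PD-L1 overexpression modulates T-cell killing.
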