Features (pLannotate 1.2.2; 25 found; start..end, strand, type, name):
      1..380     +  enhancer       CMV enhancer: human cytomegalovirus immediate early enhancer
    382..659     +  promoter       chicken β-actin promoter: No description available
    660..1676    +  intron         chimeric intron: chimera between introns from chicken β-actin and rabbit β-globin
   1738..2607    +  CDS            CD274: PD1L1_HUMAN - Also known as B7H1, PDCD1L1, PDCD1LG1, PDL1. Experimental evidence at protein level: Swiss-Prot protein existence level 1. The PDCD1-mediated inhibitory pathway is exploited by tumors to attenuate anti-tumor immunity and escape destruction by the immune system, thereby facilitating tumor survival (PubMed:28813417, PubMed:28813410). The interaction with PDCD1/PD-1 inhibits cytotoxic T lymphocytes (CTLs) effector function (By similarity). The blockage of the PDCD1-mediated pathway results in the reversal of the exhausted T- cell phenotype and the normalization of the anti-tumor res
   2634..2714    +  CDS            HBB (fragment): HBB_PONPY - Experimental evidence at transcript level: Swiss-Prot protein existence level 2. Involved in oxygen transport from the lung to the various peripheral tissues. From Pongo pygmaeus (Bornean orangutan).
   2785..2840    +  polyA_signal   β-globin poly(A) signal: rabbit β-globin polyadenylation signal (Gil and Proudfoot, 1987)
   3225..3241    -  protein_bind   lac operator: The lac repressor binds to the lac operator to inhibit transcription in E. coli. This inhibition can be relieved by adding lactose or isopropyl-β-D-thiogalactopyranoside (IPTG). lac repressor encoded by lacI
   3249..3279    -  promoter       lac promoter: promoter for the E. coli lac operon
   3294..3315    -  protein_bind   CAP binding site: CAP binding activates transcription in the presence of cAMP. E. coli catabolite activator protein
   3328..3367    -  CDS            lacI (fragment): lac repressor; lacI; The lac repressor binds to the lac operator to inhibit transcription in E. coli. This inhibition can be relieved by adding lactose or isopropyl-β-D-thiogalactopyranoside (IPTG).
   3389..4225    +  misc_feature   HA-R: right homology arm from the adeno-associated virus integration site (AAVS1) within intron 1 of the human PPP1R12C gene
   4274..4290    -  protein_bind   lac operator: The lac repressor binds to the lac operator to inhibit transcription in E. coli. This inhibition can be relieved by adding lactose or isopropyl-β-D-thiogalactopyranoside (IPTG). lac repressor encoded by lacI
   4298..4328    -  promoter       lac promoter: promoter for the E. coli lac operon
   4343..4364    -  protein_bind   CAP binding site: CAP binding activates transcription in the presence of cAMP. E. coli catabolite activator protein
   4377..4469    -  CDS            lacI (fragment): lac repressor; lacI; The lac repressor binds to the lac operator to inhibit transcription in E. coli. This inhibition can be relieved by adding lactose or isopropyl-β-D-thiogalactopyranoside (IPTG).
   4652..5240    -  rep_origin     ori: high-copy-number ColE1/pMB1/pBR322/pUC origin of replication
   5411..6271    -  CDS            AmpR: β-lactamase; bla; confers resistance to ampicillin, carbenicillin, and related antibiotics
   6272..6376    -  promoter       AmpR promoter: bla
   6471..6506    +  CDS            rop (fragment): Rop protein, which maintains plasmids at low copy number; rop
   6608..6707    +  misc_feature   bom (fragment): basis of mobility region from pBR322
   6713..6870    -  CDS            lacZα (fragment): LacZα fragment of β-galactosidase; lacZ fragment
   6900..7703    +  misc_feature   HA-L: left homology arm from the adeno-associated virus integration site (AAVS1) within intron 1 of the human PPP1R12C gene
   7710..7735    +  misc_feature   SA: splice acceptor site
   7822..8421    +  CDS            PuroR: puromycin N-acetyltransferase; pac from Streptomyces alboniger; confers resistance to puromycin
   8459..8683    +  polyA_signal   bGH poly(A) signal: bovine growth hormone polyadenylation signal
>Addgene plasmid #159280 | AAVS1-PDL1 | addgene full sequence | sequence record 312917 | Addgene NGS Result
GACATTGATTATTGACTAGTTATTAATAGTAATCAATTACGGGGTCATTAGTTCATAGCCCATATATGGA
GTTCCGCGTTACATAACTTACGGTAAATGGCCCGCCTGGCTGACCGCCCAACGACCCCCGCCCATTGACG
TCAATAATGACGTATGTTCCCATAGTAACGCCAATAGGGACTTTCCATTGACGTCAATGGGTGGAGTATT
TACGGTAAACTGCCCACTTGGCAGTACATCAAGTGTATCATATGCCAAGTACGCCCCCTATTGACGTCAA
TGACGGTAAATGGCCCGCCTGGCATTATGCCCAGTACATGACCTTATGGGACTTTCCTACTTGGCAGTAC
ATCTACGTATTAGTCATCGCTATTACCATGGTCGAGGTGAGCCCCACGTTCTGCTTCACTCTCCCCATCT
CCCCCCCCTCCCCACCCCCAATTTTGTATTTATTTATTTTTTAATTATTTTGTGCAGCGATGGGGGCGGG
GGGGGGGGGGGGGCGCGCGCCRGGSGGGGSGGGGSGGGGSGRGGGGSGGGGCGGGGCGAGGCGGAGAGGT
GCGGCGGCAGCCAATCAGAGCGGCGCGCTCCGAAAGTTTCCTTTTATGGCGAGGCGGCGGCGGCGGCGGC
CCTATAAAAAGCGAAGCGCGCGGCGGGCGGGAGTCGCTGCGCGCTGCCTTCGCCCCGTGCCCCGCTCCGC
CGCCGCCTCGCGCCGCCCGCCCCGGCTCTGACTGACCGCGTTACTCCCACAGGTGAGCGGGCGGGACGGC
CCTTCTCCTCCGGGCTGTAATTAGCGCTTGGTTTAATGACGGCTTGTTTCTTTTCTGTGGCTGCGTGAAA
GCCTTGAGGGGCTCCGGGAGGGCCCTTTGTGCGGGGGGAGCGGCTCGGGGGGTGCGTGCGTGTGTGTGTG
CGTGGGGAGCGCCGCGTGCGGCTCCGCGCTGCCCGGCGGCTGTGAGCGCTGCGGGCGCGGCGCGGGGCTT
TGTGCGCTCCGCAGTGTGCGCGAGGGGAGCGCGGCCGGGGGCGGTGCCCCGCGGTGCGGGGGGGGCTGCG
AGGGGAACAAAGGCTGCGTGCGGGGTGTGTGCGTGGGGGGGTGAGCAGGGGGTGTGGGCGCGTCGGTCGG
GCTGCAACCCCCCCTGCACCCCCCTCCCCGAGTTGCTGAGCACGGCCCGGCTTCGGGTGCGGGGCTCCGT
ACGGGGCGTGGCGCGGGGCTCGCCGTGCCGGGCGGGGGGTGGCGGCAGGTGGGGGTGCCGGGCGGGGCGG
GGCCGCCTCGGGCCGGGGAGGGCTCGGGGGAGGGGCGCGGCGGCCCCCGGAGCGCCGGCGGCTGTCGAGG
CGCGGCGAGCCGCAGCCATTGCCTTTTATGGTAATCGTGCGAGAGGGCGCAGGGACTTCCTTTGTCCCAA
ATCTGTGCGGAGCCGAAATCTGGGAGGCGCCGCCGCACCCCCTCTAGCGGGCGCGGGGCGAAGCGGTGCG
GCGCCGGCAGGAAGGAAATGGGCGGGGAGGGCCTTCGTGCGTCGCCGCGCCGCCGTCCCCTTCTCCCTCT
CCAGCCTCGGGGCTGTCCGCGGGGGGACGGCTGCCTTCGGGGGGGACGGGGCAGGGCGGGGTTCGGCTTC
TGGCGTGTGACCGGCGGCTCTAGAGCCTCTGCTAACCATGTTCATGCCTTCTTCTTTTTCCTACAGCTCC
TGGGCAACGTGCTGGTTATTGTGCTGTCTCATCATTTTGGCAAAGACCGGTCCAACCATGAGGATATTTG
CTGTCTTTATATTCATGACCTACTGGCATTTGCTGAACGCATTTACTGTCACGGTTCCCAAGGACCTATA
TGTGGTAGAGTATGGTAGCAATATGACAATTGAATGCAAATTCCCAGTAGAAAAACAATTAGACCTGGCT
GCACTAATTGTCTATTGGGAAATGGAGGATAAGAACATTATTCAATTTGTGCATGGAGAGGAAGACCTGA
AGGTTCAGCATAGTAGCTACAGACAGAGGGCCCGGCTGTTGAAGGACCAGCTCTCCCTGGGAAATGCTGC
ACTTCAGATCACAGATGTGAAATTGCAGGATGCAGGGGTGTACCGCTGCATGATCAGCTATGGTGGTGCC
GACTACAAGCGAATTACTGTGAAAGTCAATGCCCCATACAACAAAATCAACCAAAGAATTTTGGTTGTGG
ATCCAGTCACCTCTGAACATGAACTGACATGTCAGGCTGAGGGCTACCCCAAGGCCGAAGTCATCTGGAC
AAGCAGTGACCATCAAGTCCTGAGTGGTAAGACCACCACCACCAATTCCAAGAGAGAGGAGAAGCTTTTC
AATGTGACCAGCACACTGAGAATCAACACAACAACTAATGAGATTTTCTACTGCACTTTTAGGAGATTAG
ATCCTGAGGAAAACCATACAGCTGAATTGGTCATCCCAGAACTACCTCTGGCACATCCTCCAAATGAAAG
GACTCACTTGGTAATTCTGGGAGCCATCTTATTATGCCTTGGTGTAGCACTGACATTCATCTTCCGTTTA
AGAAAAGGGAGAATGATGGATGTGAAAAAATGTGGCATCCAAGATACAAACTCAAAGAAGCAAAGTGATA
CACATTTGGAGGAGACGTAATTAATTAAGATATCGTCGACACGCGTGAATTCACTCCTCAGGTGCAGGCT
GCCTATCAGAAGGTGGTGGCTGGTGTGGCCAATGCCCTGGCTCACAAATACCACTGAGATCTTTTTCCCT
CTGCCAAAAATTATGGGGACATCATGAAGCCCCTTGAGCATCTGACTTCTGGCTAATAAAGGAAATTTAT
TTTCATTGCAATAGTGTGTTGGAATTTTTTGTGTCTCTCACTCGGAAGGACATATGGGAGGGCAAATCAT
TTAAAACATCAGAATGAGTATTTGGTTTAGAGTTTGGCAACATATGCCCATATGCTGGCTGCCATGAACA
AAGGTTGGCTATAAAGAGGTCATCAGTATATGAAACAGCCCCCTGCTGTCCATTCCTTATTCCATAGAAA
AGCCTTGACTTGAGGTTAGATTTTTTTTATATTTTGTTTTGTGTTATTTTTTTCTTTAACATCCCTAAAA
TTTTCCTTACATGTTTTACTAGCCAGATTTTTCCTCCTCTCCTGACTACTCCCAGTCATAGCTGTCCCTC
TTCTCTTATGGAGATCCCTCGACCTGCAGCCCAAGCTTGGCGTAATCATGGTCATAGCTGTTTCCTGTGT
GAAATTGTTATCCGCTCACAATTCCACACAACATACGAGCCGGAAGCATAAAGTGTAAAGCCTGGGGTGC
CTAATGAGTGAGCTAACTCACATTAATTGCGTTGCGCTCACTGCCCGCTTTCCAGTCGGGAAACCTGTCG
TGCCAGCGGATCGACAGTACTAAGCTTTACTAGGGACAGGATTGGTGACAGAAAAGCCCCATCCTTAGGC
CTCCTCCTTCCTAGTCTCCTGATATTGGGTCTAACCCCCACCTCCTGTTAGGCAGATTCCTTATCTGGTG
ACACACCCCCATTTCCTGGAGCCATCTCTCTCCTTGCCAGAACCTCTAAGGTTTGCTTACGATGGAGCCA
GAGAGGATCCTGGGAGGGAGAGCTTGGCAGGGGGTGGGAGGGAAGGGGGGGATGCGTGACCTGCCCGGTT
CTCAGTGGCCACCCTGCGCTACCCTCTCCCAGAACCTGAGCTGCTCTGACGCGGCTGTCTGGTGCGTTTC
ACTGATCCTGGTGCTGCAGCTTCCTTACACTTCCCAAGAGGAGAAGCAGTTTGGAAAAACAAAATCAGAA
TAAGTTGGTCCTGAGTTCTAACTTTGGCTCTTCACCTTTCTAGTCCCCAATTTATATTGTTCCTCCGTGC
GTCAGTTTTACCTGTGAGATAAGGCCAGTAGCCAGCCCCGTCCTGGCAGGGCTGTGGTGAGGAGGGGGGT
GTCCGTGTGGAAAACTCCCTTTGTGAGAATGGTGCGTCCTAGGTGTTCACCAGGTCGTGGCCGCCTCTAC
TCCCTTTCTCTTTCTCCATCCTTCTTTCCTTAAAGAGTCCCCAGTGCTATCTGGGACATATTCCTCCGCC
CAGAGCAGGGTCCCGCTTCCCTAAGGCCCTGCTCTGGGCTTCTGGGTTTGAGTCCTTGGCAAGCCCAGGA
GAGGCGCTCAGGCTTCCCTGTCCCCCTTCCTCGTCCACCATCTCATGCCCCTGGCTCTCCTGCCCCTTCC
CTACAGGGGTTCCTGGCTCTGCTCTAAGGGCGAATTCGCGGCCGCCATGGTCATAGCTGTTTCCTGTGTG
AAATTGTTATCCGCTCACAATTCCACACAACATACGAGCCGGAAGCATAAAGTGTAAAGCCTGGGGTGCC
TAATGAGTGAGCTAACTCACATTAATTGCGTTGCGCTCACTGCCCGCTTTCCAGTCGGGAAACCTGTCGT
GCCAGCTGCATTAATGAATCGGCCAACGCGCGGGGAGAGGCGGTTTGCGTATTGGGCGCTCTTCCGCTTC
CTCGCTCACTGACTCGCTGCGCTCGGTCGTTCGGCTGCGGCGAGCGGTATCAGCTCACTCAAAGGCGGTA
ATACGGTTATCCACAGAATCAGGGGATAACGCAGGAAAGAACATGTGAGCAAAAGGCCAGCAAAAGGCCA
GGAACCGTAAAAAGGCCGCGTTGCTGGCGTTTTTCCATAGGCTCCGCCCCCCTGACGAGCATCACAAAAA
TCGACGCTCAAGTCAGAGGTGGCGAAACCCGACAGGACTATAAAGATACCAGGCGTTTCCCCCTGGAAGC
TCCCTCGTGCGCTCTCCTGTTCCGACCCTGCCGCTTACCGGATACCTGTCCGCCTTTCTCCCTTCGGGAA
GCGTGGCGCTTTCTCATAGCTCACGCTGTAGGTATCTCAGTTCGGTGTAGGTCGTTCGCTCCAAGCTGGG
CTGTGTGCACGAACCCCCCGTTCAGCCCGACCGCTGCGCCTTATCCGGTAACTATCGTCTTGAGTCCAAC
CCGGTAAGACACGACTTATCGCCACTGGCAGCAGCCACTGGTAACAGGATTAGCAGAGCGAGGTATGTAG
GCGGTGCTACAGAGTTCTTGAAGTGGTGGCCTAACTACGGCTACACTAGAAGAACAGTATTTGGTATCTG
CGCTCTGCTGAAGCCAGTTACCTTCGGAAAAAGAGTTGGTAGCTCTTGATCCGGCAAACAAACCACCGCT
GGTAGCGGTGGTTTTTTTGTTTGCAAGCAGCAGATTACGCGCAGAAAAAAAGGATCTCAAGAAGATCCTT
TGATCTTTTCTACGGGGTCTGACGCTCAGTGGAACGAAAACTCACGTTAAGGGATTTTGGTCATGAGATT
ATCAAAAAGGATCTTCACCTAGATCCTTTTAAATTAAAAATGAAGTTTTAAATCAATCTAAAGTATATAT
GAGTAAACTTGGTCTGACAGTTACCAATGCTTAATCAGTGAGGCACCTATCTCAGCGATCTGTCTATTTC
GTTCATCCATAGTTGCCTGACTCCCCGTCGTGTAGATAACTACGATACGGGAGGGCTTACCATCTGGCCC
CAGTGCTGCAATGATACCGCGAGACCCACGCTCACCGGCTCCAGATTTATCAGCAATAAACCAGCCAGCC
GGAAGGGCCGAGCGCAGAAGTGGTCCTGCAACTTTATCCGCCTCCATCCAGTCTATTAATTGTTGCCGGG
AAGCTAGAGTAAGTAGTTCGCCAGTTAATAGTTTGCGCAACGTTGTTGCCATTGCTACAGGCATCGTGGT
GTCACGCTCGTCGTTTGGTATGGCTTCATTCAGCTCCGGTTCCCAACGATCAAGGCGAGTTACATGATCC
CCCATGTTGTGCAAAAAAGCGGTTAGCTCCTTCGGTCCTCCGATCGTTGTCAGAAGTAAGTTGGCCGCAG
TGTTATCACTCATGGTTATGGCAGCACTGCATAATTCTCTTACTGTCATGCCATCCGTAAGATGCTTTTC
TGTGACTGGTGAGTACTCAACCAAGTCATTCTGAGAATAGTGTATGCGGCGACCGAGTTGCTCTTGCCCG
GCGTCAATACGGGATAATACCGCGCCACATAGCAGAACTTTAAAAGTGCTCATCATTGGAAAACGTTCTT
CGGGGCGAAAACTCTCAAGGATCTTACCGCTGTTGAGATCCAGTTCGATGTAACCCACTCGTGCACCCAA
CTGATCTTCAGCATCTTTTACTTTCACCAGCGTTTCTGGGTGAGCAAAAACAGGAAGGCAAAATGCCGCA
AAAAAGGGAATAAGGGCGACACGGAAATGTTGAATACTCATACTCTTCCTTTTTCAATATTATTGAAGCA
TTTATCAGGGTTATTGTCTCATGAGCGGATACATATTTGAATGTATTTAGAAAAATAAACAAATAGGGGT
TCCGCGCACATTTCCCCGAAAAGTGCCACCTGACGTCTAAGAAACCATTATTATCATGACATTAACCTAT
AAAAATAGGCGTATCACGAGGCCCTTTCGTCTCGCGCGTTTCGGTGATGACGGTGAAAACCTCTGACACA
TGCAGCTCCCGGAGACGGTCACAGCTTGTCTGTAAGCGGATGCCGGGAGCAGACAAGCCCGTCAGGGCGC
GTCAGCGGGTGTTGGCGGGTGTCGGGGCTGGCTTAACTATGCGGCATCAGAGCAGATTGTACTGAGAGTG
CACCATATGCGGTGTGAAATACCGCACAGATGCGTAAGGAGAAAATACCGCATCAGGCGCCATTCGCCAT
TCAGGCTGCGCAACTGTTGGGAAGGGCGATCGGTGCGGGCCTCTTCGCTATTACGCCAGCTGGCGAAAGG
GGGATGTGCTGCAAGGCGATTAAGTTGGGTAACGCCAGGGTTTTCCCAGTCACGACGTTGTAAAACGACG
GCCAGTGAATTCCCTGCAGGTTTAAACGAATTCGCCCTTTGCTTTCTCTGACCAGCATTCTCTCCCCTGG
GCCTGTGCCGCTTTCTGTCTGCAGCTTGTGGCCTGGGTCACCTCTACGGCTGGCCCAGATCCTTCCCTGC
CGCCTCCTTCAGGTTCCGTCTTCCTCCACTCCCTCTTCCCCTTGCTCTCTGCTGTGTTGCTGCCCAAGGA
TGCTCTTTCCGGAGCACTTCCTTCTCGGCGCTGCACCACGTGATGTCCTCTGAGCGGATCCTCCCCGTGT
CTGGGTCCTCTCCGGGCATCTCTCCTCCCTCACCCAACCCCATGCCGTCTTCACTCGCTGGGTTCCCTTT
TCCTTCTCCTTCTGGGGCCTGTGCCATCTCTCGTTTCTTAGGATGGCCTTCTCCGACGGATGTCTCCCTT
GCGTCCCGCCTCCCCTTCTTGTAGGCCTGCATCATCACCGTTTTTCTGGACAACCCCAAAGTACCCCGTC
TCCCTGGCTTTAGCCACCTCTCCATCCTCTTGCTTTCTTTGCCTGGACACCCCGTTCTCCTGTGGATTCG
GGTCACCTCTCACTCCTTTCATTTGGGCAGCTCCCCTACCCCCCTTACCTCTCTAGTCTGTGCTAGCTCT
TCCAGCCCCCTGTCATGGCATCTTCCAGGGGTCCGAGAGCTCAGCTAGTCTTCTTCCTCCAACCCGGGCC
CCTATGTCCACTTCAGGACAGCATGTTTGCTGCCTCCAGGGATCCTGTGTCCCCGAGCTGGGACCACCTT
ATATTCCCAGGGCCGGTTAATGTGGCTCTGGTTCTGGGTACTTTTATCTGTCCCCTCCACCCCACAGTGG
GGCAAGCTTCTGACCTCTTCTCTTCCTCCCACAGGGCCTCGAGAGATCTGGCAGCGGAGAGGGCAGAGGA
AGTCTTCTAACATGCGGTGACGTGGAGGAGAATCCCGGCCCTAGGCTCGAGATGACCGAGTACAAGCCCA
CGGTGCGCCTCGCCACCCGCGACGACGTCCCCAGGGCCGTACGCACCCTCGCCGCCGCGTTCGCCGACTA
CCCCGCCACGCGCCACACCGTCGATCCGGACCGCCACATCGAGCGGGTCACCGAGCTGCAAGAACTCTTC
CTCACGCGCGTCGGGCTCGACATCGGCAAGGTGTGGGTCGCGGACGACGGCGCCGCGGTGGCGGTCTGGA
CCACGCCGGAGAGCGTCGAAGCGGGGGCGGTGTTCGCCGAGATCGGCCCGCGCATGGCCGAGTTGAGCGG
TTCCCGGCTGGCCGCGCAGCAACAGATGGAAGGCCTCCTGGCGCCGCACCGGCCCAAGGAGCCCGCGTGG
TTCCTGGCCACCGTCGGCGTCTCGCCCGACCACCAGGGCAAGGGTCTGGGCAGCGCCGTCGTGCTCCCCG
GAGTGGAGGCGGCCGAGCGCGCCGGGGTGCCCGCCTTCCTGGAGACCTCCGCGCCCCGCAACCTCCCCTT
CTACGAGCGGCTCGGCTTCACCGTCACCGCCGACGTCGAGGTGCCCGAAGGACCGCGCACCTGGTGCATG
ACCCGCAAGCCCGGTGCCTGATCTAGAGGGCCCGTTTAAACCCGCTGATCAGCCTCGACTGTGCCTTCTA
GTTGCCAGCCATCTGTTGTTTGCCCCTCCCCCGTGCCTTCCTTGACCCTGGAAGGTGCCACTCCCACTGT
CCTTTCCTAATAAAATGAGGAAATTGCATCGCATTGTCTGAGTAGGTGTCATTCTATTCTGGGGGGTGGG
GTGGGGCAGGACAGCAAGGGGGAGGATTGGGAAGACAATAGCAGGCATGCTGGGGATGCGGTGGGCTCTA
TGGGTCTC
